Addgene plasmid #101060: pAAV_hsyn_NES-his-CaMPARI2-WPRE-SV40
Purpose: AAV vector expressing CaMPARI2 (Kd = 200nM), a photoconvertible fluorescent protein-based calcium integrator, in neurons
Depositing lab: Eric Schreiter. Depositing organization: HHMI, Janelia Research Campus. Publication: Improved methods for marking active neuron populations. Moeyaert B, Holt G, Madangopal R, Perez-Alvarez A, Fearey BC, Trojanowski NF, Ledderose J, Zolnik TA, Das A, Patel D, Brown TA, Sachdev RNS, Eickholt BJ, Larkum ME, Turrigiano GG, Dana H, Gee CE, Oertner TG, Hope BT, Schreiter ER. Nat Commun. 2018 Oct 25;9(1):4440. doi: 10.1038/s41467-018-06935-2. PubMed 30361563.
Backbone
  Vector backbone: pAAV
  Backbone size w/o insert (bp): 4267
  Total vector size (bp): 5716
  Vector type: AAV
Growth in bacteria
  Bacterial resistance: Ampicillin, 100 μg/mL
  Growth temperature: 37°C
  Growth strain: NEB Stable
  Copy number: High Copy
Gene/Insert
  Gene/Insert name: CaMPARI2 (alt name: CaMPARI_Q142V-F198Y-C202T-L217I-N345S-W391F-V398L)
  Species: Synthetic
  Insert size (bp): 1446
  Promoter: hsyn (synapsin-1)
  Tag / fusion protein: NES_his (N terminal on insert); FLAG-HA-myc (C terminal on insert)
  Cloning method: Gibson Cloning
  Sequencing primers: 5′ f.hsyn; 3′ r.WPRE
Terms and licenses: Academic/Nonprofit Terms; Industry Terms: Not Available to Industry
Depositor comments: Template of Addgene #101061, #101062, #101063 and #101064. Kd = 200nM
How to cite: pAAV_hsyn_NES-his-CaMPARI2-WPRE-SV40 was a gift from Eric Schreiter (Addgene plasmid # 101060 ; http://n2t.net/addgene:101060 ; RRID:Addgene_101060) For viral preps, please replace (Addgene plasmid # 101060) in the above sentence with: (Addgene viral prep # 101060-AAV1)
