[The description below was written by a language model from this plasmid's Addgene catalogue record and pLannotate feature annotations shown in this document.]
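Description:
pAAV_hsyn_NES-his-CaMPARI2-WPRE-SV40 is an adeno-associated virus transfer plasmid built on a pAAV backbone for neuronal expression of CaMPARI2, a synthetic photoconvertible fluorescent protein that acts as a calcium integrator (reported Kd of 200 nM). In bacteria it is maintained at high copy through a ColE1/pUC-type origin and selected with ampicillin via the β-lactamase gene. An f1 phage origin and a lacZα remnant are also present in the backbone. The expression cassette lies between AAV2 inverted terminal repeats, which are the cis elements required for replication and packaging of the genome into AAV particles. Both ITRs are annotated only as fragments in the sequenced record, which at 5,567 nt is somewhat shorter than the catalogued 5,716 bp. This is a common outcome when sequencing through the structured ITR regions.

The human synapsin-1 promoter drives the cassette and restricts expression to neurons. The annotated coding region contains calmodulin, two segments matching the green-to-red photoconvertible protein mEos4a, and a short segment that the annotation tool matched to RCaMP. The two separate mEos-like segments suggest a rearranged or split fluorescent protein fused to calcium-sensing domains. CaMPARI2 is recorded as the original CaMPARI carrying seven point substitutions. It has an N-terminal nuclear export signal and His tag, and C-terminal FLAG, HA and myc epitopes, although the myc, NES and His elements were not picked up in the feature table. A WPRE downstream of the coding sequence enhances transcript stability and expression, and an SV40 polyadenylation signal terminates the message.

The construct is used to mark populations of active neurons. It also served as the template for a series of related deposited CaMPARI2 variants.
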