Features (pLannotate 1.2.2; 18 found; start..end, strand, type, name):
    197..644     +  promoter       hSyn promoter: human synapsin I promoter; confers neuron-specific expression (Kügler et al., 2003)
    765..1205    +  CDS            calmodulin: calcium-binding protein
   1215..1463    +  CDS            mEos4a (fragment): fixation-resistant green-to-red photoswitchable fluorescent protein (Paez-Segala et al., 2015) derived from mEos2
   1482..1910    +  CDS            mEos4a (fragment): mEos4a is a photoconvertible red fluorescent protein published in 2015, derived from Lobophyllia hemprichii. It has moderate acid sensitivity.
   1920..1982    +  CDS            RCaMP (fragment): RCaMP is a basic (constitutively fluorescent) red fluorescent protein published in 2013, derived from Entacmaea quadricolor.
   2001..2024    +  CDS            FLAG: FLAG® epitope tag, followed by an enterokinase cleavage site
   2043..2069    +  CDS            HA: HA (human influenza hemagglutinin) epitope tag
   2139..2727    +  misc_feature   WPRE: woodchuck hepatitis virus posttranscriptional regulatory element
   2728..2747    +  misc_feature   MCS (fragment): pBluescript multiple cloning site
   2776..2897    -  polyA_signal   SV40 poly(A) signal: SV40 polyadenylation signal
   2920..2988    -  CDS            large T antigen (fragment): large T antigen from SV40 (simian virus 40)
   3059..3116    +  repeat_region  AAV2 ITR (fragment): inverted terminal repeat of adeno-associated virus serotype 2 inverted
   3276..3864    -  rep_origin     ori: high-copy-number ColE1/pMB1/pBR322/pUC origin of replication
   4035..4895    -  CDS            AmpR: β-lactamase; bla; confers resistance to ampicillin, carbenicillin, and related antibiotics
   4896..5000    -  promoter       AmpR promoter: bla
   5053..5481    -  rep_origin     f1 ori (sequence partly withheld): f1 bacteriophage origin of replication; arrow indicates direction of (+) strand synthesis
   5486..5555    -  CDS            lacZα (fragment): LacZα fragment of β-galactosidase; lacZ fragment
   5550..115     -  repeat_region  AAV2 ITR (fragment) (across the origin): inverted terminal repeat of adeno-associated virus serotype 2 inverted
>Addgene plasmid #101060 | pAAV_hsyn_NES-his-CaMPARI2-WPRE-SV40 | addgene full sequence | sequence record 194341 | Addgene NGS Result
CTCACTGAGGCCGCCCGGGCAAAGCCCGGGCGTCGGGCGACCTTTGGTCGCCCGGCCTCAGTGAGCGAGC
GAGCGCGCAGAGAGGGAGTGGCCAACTCCATCACTAGGGGTTCCTTGTAGTTAATGATTAACCCGCCATG
CTACTTATCTACGTAGCCATGCTCTAGGAAGATCTCTGCAGAGGGCCCTGCGTATGAGTGCAAGTGGGTT
TTAGGACCAGGATGAGGCGGGGTGGGGGTGCCTACCTGACGACCGACCCCGACCCACTGGACAAGCACCC
AACCCCCATTCCCCAAATTGCGCATCCCCTATCAGAGAGGGGGAGGGGAAACAGGATGCGGCGAGGCGCG
TGCGCACTGCCAGCTTCAGCACCGCGGACAGTGCCTTCGCCCCCGCCTGGCGGCGCGCGCCACCGCCGCC
TCAGCACTGAAGGCGCGCTGACGTCACTCGCCGGTCCCCCGCAAACTCCCCTTCCCGGCCACCTTGGTCG
CGTCCGCGCCGCCGCCGGCCCAGCCGGACCGCACCACGCGAGGCGCGAGATAGGGGGGCACGGGCGCGAC
CATCTGCGCTGCGGCGCCGGCGACTCAGCGCTGCCTCAGTCTGCGGTGGGCAGCGGAGGAGTCGTGTCGT
GCCTGAGAGCGCAGTCGAATTCAAGCTGCTAGCAAGGATCCGCCACCATGCTGCAGAACGAGCTTGCTCT
TAAGTTGGCTGGACTTGATATTAACAAGACTGGAGGTTCTCATCATCACCACCACCATGGATCCGACCAA
CTGACTGAAGAGCAGATCGCAGAATTTAAAGAGGCTTTCTCCCTATTTGACAAGGACGGGGATGGGACAA
TAACAACCAAGGAGCTGGGGACGGTGATGCGGTCTCTGGGGCAGAACCCCACAGAAGCAGAGCTGCAGGA
CATGATCAATGAAGTAGATGCCGACGGTGACGGCACAATCGACTTCCCTGAGTTCCTGACAATGATGGCA
AGAAAAATGAAAGACACAGACAGTGAAGAAGAAATTAGAGAAGCGTTCCGTGTGTTTGATAAGGATGGCA
ATGGCTACATCAGTGCAGCAGAGCTTCGCCACGTGATGACAAACCTTGGAGAGAAGTTAACAGATGAAGA
GGTTGATGAAATGATCAGGGAAGCAGACATCGATGGGGATGGTCAGGTAAACTACGAAGAGTTTGTAGTG
ATGATGACAGCGAAGCTCGAGTGCGAGAAAATCTATGTGCGTGATGGAGTGCTGACGGGTGATATTCATA
TGATCTTGTTGCTTGAAGGAAATGCCCATTACCGATGTGACTTCAGAACTACTTACAAAGCTAAGGAGAA
GGGTGTCAAGTTACCAGGCGTGCACTATGTGGACCACACCATTGAGATTTTAAGCCATGACAAAGATTAC
AACAAGGTTAAGATCTATGAGTATGCTGTTGCTCATTCTGGATTGCCTGACAATGCCAGACGAGGCGGTA
CCGGCGGATCCATGGTGAGTGCGATTAAGCCAGACATGAAGATCAAACTGCGTATGGAAGGCAACGTAAA
CGGGCACCACTTTGTGATCGACGGAGATGGTACAGGCAAGCCTTATGAGGGAAAACAGACCATGGATCTT
GAAGTCAAAGAGGGCGGACCTCTGCCTTTTGCCTTTGATATCCTGACCACTGCATTCCATTACGGCAACA
GGGTATTCGTGAAATATCCAGACAACATACAAGACTATTTTAAGCAGTCGTTTCCTAAGGGGTATTCGTG
GGAACGAAGCATGACTTTCGAAGACGGGGGCATTTGCTATGCCAGAAGCGACATAACAATGGAAGGGGAC
ACTTTCTATAATAAAGTTCGATTTTATGGTACCAACTTTCCCGCCAATGGTCCAGTTATGCAGAAGAAGA
CGCTGAAATGGATGCCGAGCTGGACGCGTTCATCACGTCGTAAGTTCAATAAGACAGGTCACGCACTGAG
AGCTATAGGTCGGCTGAGCTCAGGAGGTTCTGGAGGTTCTGATTACAAGGACGACGATGACAAGGGAGGT
TCTGGAGGTTCTTACCCATACGACGTACCAGATTACGCTGGAGGTTCTGGAGGTTCTGAGCAGAAGCTGA
TCTCAGAGGAGGACCTGCGTACGTAAAAGCTTATCGATAATCAACCTCTGGATTACAAAATTTGTGAAAG
ATTGACTGGTATTCTTAACTATGTTGCTCCTTTTACGCTATGTGGATACGCTGCTTTAATGCCTTTGTAT
CATGCTATTGCTTCCCGTATGGCTTTCATTTTCTCCTCCTTGTATAAATCCTGGTTGCTGTCTCTTTATG
AGGAGTTGTGGCCCGTTGTCAGGCAACGTGGCGTGGTGTGCACTGTGTTTGCTGACGCAACCCCCACTGG
TTGGGGCATTGCCACCACCTGTCAGCTCCTTTCCGGGACTTTCGCTTTCCCCCTCCCTATTGCCACGGCG
GAACTCATCGCCGCCTGCCTTGCCCGCTGCTGGACAGGGGCTCGGCTGTTGGGCACTGACAATTCCGTGG
TGTTGTCGGGGAAATCATCGTCCTTTCCTTGGCTGCTCGCCTGTGTTGCCACCTGGATTCTGCGCGGGAC
GTCCTTCTGCTACGTCCCTTCGGCCCTCAATCCAGCGGACCTTCCTTCCCGCGGCCTGCTGCCGGCTCTG
CGGCCTCTTCCGCGTCTTCGCCTTCGCCCTCAGACGAGTCGGATCTCCCTTTGGGCCGCCTCCCCGCATC
GATACCGTCGACCTCGACCCGGGCGGCCGCTTCGAGCAGACATGATAAGATACATTGATGAGTTTGGACA
AACCACAACTAGAATGCAGTGAAAAAAATGCTTTATTTGTGAAATTTGTGATGCTATTGCTTTATTTGTA
ACCATTATAAGCTGCAATAAACAAGTTAACAACAACAATTGCATTCATTTTATGTTTCAGGTTCAGGGGG
AGATGTGGGAGGTTTTTTAAAGCAAGTAAAACCTCTACAAATGTGGTAAAATCGATAAGGATCTTCCTAG
AGCATGGCTACGTAGATAAGTAGCATGGCGGGTTAATCATTAACTACAAGGAACCCCTAGTGATGGAGTT
GGCCACTCCCTCTCTGCGCGCTCGCTCGCTCACTGACTCGCTGCGCTCGGTCGTTCGGCTGCGGCGAGCG
GTATCAGCTCACTCAAAGGCGGTAATACGGTTATCCACAGAATCAGGGGATAACGCAGGAAAGAACATGT
GAGCAAAAGGCCAGCAAAAGGCCAGGAACCGTAAAAAGGCCGCGTTGCTGGCGTTTTTCCATAGGCTCCG
CCCCCCTGACGAGCATCACAAAAATCGACGCTCAAGTCAGAGGTGGCGAAACCCGACAGGACTATAAAGA
TACCAGGCGTTTCCCCCTGGAAGCTCCCTCGTGCGCTCTCCTGTTCCGACCCTGCCGCTTACCGGATACC
TGTCCGCCTTTCTCCCTTCGGGAAGCGTGGCGCTTTCTCATAGCTCACGCTGTAGGTATCTCAGTTCGGT
GTAGGTCGTTCGCTCCAAGCTGGGCTGTGTGCACGAACCCCCCGTTCAGCCCGACCGCTGCGCCTTATCC
GGTAACTATCGTCTTGAGTCCAACCCGGTAAGACACGACTTATCGCCACTGGCAGCAGCCACTGGTAACA
GGATTAGCAGAGCGAGGTATGTAGGCGGTGCTACAGAGTTCTTGAAGTGGTGGCCTAACTACGGCTACAC
TAGAAGAACAGTATTTGGTATCTGCGCTCTGCTGAAGCCAGTTACCTTCGGAAAAAGAGTTGGTAGCTCT
TGATCCGGCAAACAAACCACCGCTGGTAGCGGTGGTTTTTTTGTTTGCAAGCAGCAGATTACGCGCAGAA
AAAAAGGATCTCAAGAAGATCCTTTGATCTTTTCTACGGGGTCTGACGCTCAGTGGAACGAAAACTCACG
TTAAGGGATTTTGGTCATGAGATTATCAAAAAGGATCTTCACCTAGATCCTTTTAAATTAAAAATGAAGT
TTTAAATCAATCTAAAGTATATATGAGTAAACTTGGTCTGACAGTTACCAATGCTTAATCAGTGAGGCAC
CTATCTCAGCGATCTGTCTATTTCGTTCATCCATAGTTGCCTGACTCCCCGTCGTGTAGATAACTACGAT
ACGGGAGGGCTTACCATCTGGCCCCAGTGCTGCAATGATACCGCGAGACCCACGCTCACCGGCTCCAGAT
TTATCAGCAATAAACCAGCCAGCCGGAAGGGCCGAGCGCAGAAGTGGTCCTGCAACTTTATCCGCCTCCA
TCCAGTCTATTAATTGTTGCCGGGAAGCTAGAGTAAGTAGTTCGCCAGTTAATAGTTTGCGCAACGTTGT
TGCCATTGCTACAGGCATCGTGGTGTCACGCTCGTCGTTTGGTATGGCTTCATTCAGCTCCGGTTCCCAA
CGATCAAGGCGAGTTACATGATCCCCCATGTTGTGCAAAAAAGCGGTTAGCTCCTTCGGTCCTCCGATCG
TTGTCAGAAGTAAGTTGGCCGCAGTGTTATCACTCATGGTTATGGCAGCACTGCATAATTCTCTTACTGT
CATGCCATCCGTAAGATGCTTTTCTGTGACTGGTGAGTACTCAACCAAGTCATTCTGAGAATAGTGTATG
CGGCGACCGAGTTGCTCTTGCCCGGCGTCAATACGGGATAATACCGCGCCACATAGCAGAACTTTAAAAG
TGCTCATCATTGGAAAACGTTCTTCGGGGCGAAAACTCTCAAGGATCTTACCGCTGTTGAGATCCAGTTC
GATGTAACCCACTCGTGCACCCAACTGATCTTCAGCATCTTTTACTTTCACCAGCGTTTCTGGGTGAGCA
AAAACAGGAAGGCAAAATGCCGCAAAAAAGGGAATAAGGGCGACACGGAAATGTTGAATACTCATACTCT
TCCTTTTTCAATATTATTGAAGCATTTATCAGGGTTATTGTCTCATGAGCGGATACATATTTGAATGTAT
TTAGAAAAATAAACAAATAGGGGTTCCGCGCACATTTCCCCGAAAAGTGCCACCTAAATTGTAAGCGTTA
ATATTTTGTTAAAATTCGCGTTAAATTTTTGTTAAATCAGCTCATTTTTTAACCAATAGGCCGAAATCGG
CAAAATCCCTTATAAATCAAAAGAATAGACCGAGATAGGGT
[37 nt withheld, positions 5152-5188]
AAAGAACGTGGACTCCAACGTCAAAGG
[49 nt withheld, positions 5216-5264]
T
[91 nt withheld, positions 5266-5356]
G
[124 nt withheld, positions 5358-5481]
CCCATTCGCCATTCAGGCTGCGCAACTGTTGGGAAGGGCGATCGGTGCGGGCCTCTTCGCTATTACGCCA
GCTGCGCGCTCGCTCG
